Addgene plasmid #190194: pET-Duet1-6xHis-TEV-NDP52
Purpose: Plasmid for the protein expression of 6xHis-TEV-NDP52 in a bacterial expression system. Internal reference: SMC401
Depositing lab: Sascha Martens. Depositing organization: University of Vienna. Publication: p62 filaments capture and present ubiquitinated cargos for autophagy. Zaffagnini G, Savova A, Danieli A, Romanov J, Tremel S, Ebner M, Peterbauer T, Sztacho M, Trapannone R, Tarafder AK, Sachse C, Martens S. EMBO J. 2018 Mar 1;37(5). pii: embj.201798308. doi: 10.15252/embj.201798308. Epub 2018 Jan 17. PubMed 29343546.
Backbone
  Vector backbone: pET Duet1
  Backbone manufacturer: Novagen
  Backbone size w/o insert (bp): 5420
  Total vector size (bp): 6752
  Vector type: Bacterial Expression
Growth in bacteria
  Bacterial resistance: Ampicillin, 100 μg/mL
  Growth temperature: 37°C
  Growth strain: DH5alpha
  Copy number: Unknown
Gene/Insert
  Gene/Insert name: NDP52 (alt name: CALCOCO2)
  Species: H. sapiens (human)
  GenBank ID: NC_000017.11
  Entrez Gene: CALCOCO2 (a.k.a. NDP52)
  Tag / fusion protein: 6xHis-TEV (N terminal on insert)
  Cloning method: Unknown
  Sequencing primers: 5′ ATGCGTCCGGCGTAGA; 3′ GATTATGCGGCCGTGTACAA
Terms and licenses: Academic/Nonprofit Terms; Industry Terms: Not Available to Industry
Depositor comments: Link to ASAP Hub: https://hub.asap.science/shared-research/d6d358bd-3d77-491d-be15-78a92ee56991 Please note: Plasmid contains the P412A natural variant in the 6xHis-TEVsite-NDP52 insert.
How to cite: pET-Duet1-6xHis-TEV-NDP52 was a gift from Sascha Martens (Addgene plasmid # 190194 ; http://n2t.net/addgene:190194 ; RRID:Addgene_190194)
