[The description below was written by a language model from this plasmid's Addgene catalogue record and pLannotate feature annotations shown in this document.]
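Description:
pET-Duet1-6xHis-TEV-NDP52 is a bacterial expression plasmid built on the Novagen pET Duet1 backbone, a dual-cassette T7 vector, for producing recombinant human NDP52 (CALCOCO2) in E. coli. The plasmid is about 6.75 kb and is selected with ampicillin through the β-lactamase gene (AmpR) and its own promoter. It replicates from a ColE1/pBR322-type origin accompanied by the bom region and the rop gene, which normally holds copy number down; the catalogue lists copy number as unknown. An f1 origin is also present, along with short tetracycline-resistance fragments that are nonfunctional backbone remnants.

The NDP52 coding sequence sits in the first expression cassette, downstream of a T7 promoter, a lac operator and the T7 gene 10 ribosome binding site. It is fused at its N terminus to a 6xHis tag followed by a TEV protease cleavage site, so the protein can be captured by metal-affinity chromatography and the tag then removed. The feature table annotates the TEV site and the CALCOCO2 open reading frame, but not the His tag itself, which is known from the catalogue entry. The plasmid-borne lacI gene supplies lac repressor, keeping transcription off until induction with IPTG in a host that provides T7 RNA polymerase.

The second T7 promoter/lac operator cassette appears to be empty, retaining only the vector's S-Tag fragment, and the single annotated T7 terminator lies downstream of it. The depositor notes that the insert carries the natural P412A variant. According to the record, the plasmid is intended for bacterial expression of 6xHis-TEV-NDP52; the associated publication concerns the handling of ubiquitinated cargo in autophagy.
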