Features (pLannotate 1.2.2; 22 found; start..end, strand, type, name):
      3..27      +  protein_bind   lac operator: The lac repressor binds to the lac operator to inhibit transcription in E. coli. This inhibition can be relieved by adding lactose or isopropyl-β-D-thiogalactopyranoside (IPTG). lac repressor encoded by lacI
     42..64      +  RBS            RBS: efficient ribosome binding site from bacteriophage T7 gene 10 (Olins and Rangwala, 1989)
    119..138     +  CDS            TEV site (fragment): tobacco etch virus (TEV) protease recognition and cleavage site
    140..1477    +  CDS            CALCOCO2: CACO2_HUMAN - Also known as NDP52 From Homo sapiens (Human).
   1546..1564    +  promoter       T7 promoter: promoter for bacteriophage T7 RNA polymerase
   1565..1589    +  protein_bind   lac operator: The lac repressor binds to the lac operator to inhibit transcription in E. coli. This inhibition can be relieved by adding lactose or isopropyl-β-D-thiogalactopyranoside (IPTG). lac repressor encoded by lacI
   1698..1739    +  CDS            S-Tag (fragment): affinity and epitope tag derived from pancreatic ribonuclease A
   1769..1786    +  CDS            SET1 (fragment): solubility-enhancement tag derived from T7 phage gene 10B
   1794..1841    +  terminator     T7 terminator: transcription terminator for bacteriophage T7 RNA polymerase
   1878..2333    +  rep_origin     f1 ori (sequence partly withheld): f1 bacteriophage origin of replication; arrow indicates direction of (+) strand synthesis
   2448..3308    -  CDS            AmpR: β-lactamase; bla; confers resistance to ampicillin, carbenicillin, and related antibiotics
   3309..3401    -  promoter       AmpR promoter: bla
   3482..4070    +  rep_origin     ori: high-copy-number ColE1/pMB1/pBR322/pUC origin of replication
   4256..4395    -  misc_feature   bom: basis of mobility region from pBR322
   4497..4688    -  CDS            rop: Rop protein, which maintains plasmids at low copy number; rop
   4705..5085    +  CDS            YPB1_ECOLX: Protein predicted: Swiss-Prot protein existence level 4. From Escherichia coli.
   5147..5211    -  CDS            TcR (fragment): tetracycline efflux protein; tet; confers resistance to tetracycline
   5226..5247    -  protein_bind   CAP binding site: CAP binding activates transcription in the presence of cAMP. E. coli catabolite activator protein
   5260..6342    -  CDS            lacI: lac repressor; lacI; The lac repressor binds to the lac operator to inhibit transcription in E. coli. This inhibition can be relieved by adding lactose or isopropyl-β-D-thiogalactopyranoside (IPTG).
   6343..6420    -  promoter       lacI promoter: lacI
   6428..6707    -  CDS            TcR (fragment): tetracycline efflux protein; tet; confers resistance to tetracycline
   6733..2       +  promoter       T7 promoter (across the origin): promoter for bacteriophage T7 RNA polymerase
>Addgene plasmid #190194 | pET-Duet1-6xHis-TEV-NDP52 | addgene full sequence | sequence record 373590 | Addgene NGS Result
GGGGAATTGTGAGCGGATAACAATTCCCCTCTAGAAATAATTTTGTTTAACTTTAAGAAGGAGATATACC
ATGGGCAGCAGCCATCACCATCATCACCACAGCCAGGATCCGAATTCGGAAAACCTGTATTTTCAGGGAA
TGGAGGAGACCATCAAAGATCCCCCCACATCAGCTGTCTTGCTGGATCACTGTCATTTCTCTCAGGTCAT
CTTTAACAGTGTGGAGAAGTTCTACATCCCTGGAGGGGACGTCACATGTCATTATACCTTCACCCAGCAT
TTCATCCCTCGTCGAAAGGATTGGATTGGCATCTTTAGAGTGGGGTGGAAGACAACCCGTGAGTATTACA
CCTTCATGTGGGTTACTTTGCCCATTGACCTAAACAACAAATCAGCTAAACAGCAGGAAGTCCAATTCAA
AGCTTACTACCTGCCCAAGGATGATGAGTATTACCAGTTCTGCTATGTGGATGAGGATGGTGTGGTCCGG
GGAGCAAGTATTCCTTTCCAATTCCGTCCAGAAAATGAGGAAGACATCCTGGTTGTTACCACTCAGGGAG
AGGTGGAAGAGATTGAGCAGCACAACAAGGAGCTTTGCAAAGAAAACCAGGAGCTGAAGGACAGCTGTAT
CAGCCTCCAGAAGCAGAACTCAGACATGCAGGCTGAGCTCCAAAAGAAGCAGGAGGAGCTAGAAACCCTA
CAGAGCATCAATAAGAAGTTGGAACTGAAAGTGAAAGAACAGAAGGACTATTGGGAGACAGAGCTGCTTC
AACTGAAAGAACAAAACCAGAAGATGTCCTCAGAAAATGAGAAGATGGGAATCAGAGTGGATCAGCTTCA
GGCCCAGCTGTCAACTCAAGAGAAAGAAATGGAGAAGCTTGTTCAGGGAGATCAAGATAAGACAGAGCAG
TTAGAGCAGCTGAAAAAGGAAAATGACCACCTCTTTCTCAGTTTAACTGAACAGAGGAAGGACCAGAAGA
AGCTCGAGCAGACAGTGGAGCAAATGAAGCAGAATGAAACTACTGCAATGAAGAAACAACAGGAATTAAT
GGATGAAAACTTTGACCTGTCAAAAAGACTGAGTGAGAACGAAATTATATGTAATGCTCTGCAGAGACAG
AAAGAGAGATTGGAAGGAGAAAATGATCTTTTGAAGAGGGAGAACAGCAGATTGCTCAGTTACATGGGTC
TGGATTTTAATTCTTTGCCGTATCAAGTACCTACTTCAGATGAAGGAGGCGCAAGACAAAATCCAGGACT
TGCCTATGGAAACCCATATTCTGGTATCCAAGAAAGTTCTTCCGCCAGCCCGCTCTCCATCAAGAAATGC
CCTATCTGCAAAGCAGATGATATTTGTGATCACACCTTGGAGCAACAGCAGATGCAGCCCCTTTGTTTCA
ATTGTCCAATTTGTGACAAGATCTTCCCAGCTACAGAGAAGCAGATCTTTGAAGACCACGTGTTCTGCCA
CTCTCTCTGAGCGGCCGCATAATGCTTAAGTCGAACAGAAAGTAATCGTATTGTACACGGCCGCATAATC
GAAATTAATACGACTCACTATAGGGGAATTGTGAGCGGATAACAATTCCCCATCTTAGTATATTAGTTAA
GTATAAGAAGGAGATATACATATGGCAGATCTCAATTGGATATCGGCCGGCCACGCGATCGCTGACGTCG
GTACCCTCGAGTCTGGTAAAGAAACCGCTGCTGCGAAATTTGAACGCCAGCACATGGACTCGTCTACTAG
CGCAGCTTAATTAACCTAGGCTGCTGCCACCGCTGAGCAATAACTAGCATAACCCCTTGGGGCCTCTAAA
CGGGTCTTGAGGGGTTTTTTGCTGAAAGGAGGAACTATATCCGGATTGGCGAATGGG
[124 nt withheld, positions 1878-2001]
C
[91 nt withheld, positions 2003-2093]
A
[49 nt withheld, positions 2095-2143]
CCTTTGACGTTGGAGTCCACGTTCTTT
[37 nt withheld, positions 2171-2207]
ACCCTATCTCGGTCTATTCTTTTGATTTATAAGGGATTTTGCCGATTTCGGCCTATTGGTTAAAAAATGA
GCTGATTTAACAAAAATTTAACGCGAATTTTAACAAAATATTAACGTTTACAATTTCTGGCGGCACGATG
GCATGAGATTATCAAAAAGGATCTTCACCTAGATCCTTTTAAATTAAAAATGAAGTTTTAAATCAATCTA
AAGTATATATGAGTAAACTTGGTCTGACAGTTACCAATGCTTAATCAGTGAGGCACCTATCTCAGCGATC
TGTCTATTTCGTTCATCCATAGTTGCCTGACTCCCCGTCGTGTAGATAACTACGATACGGGAGGGCTTAC
CATCTGGCCCCAGTGCTGCAATGATACCGCGAGACCCACGCTCACCGGCTCCAGATTTATCAGCAATAAA
CCAGCCAGCCGGAAGGGCCGAGCGCAGAAGTGGTCCTGCAACTTTATCCGCCTCCATCCAGTCTATTAAT
TGTTGCCGGGAAGCTAGAGTAAGTAGTTCGCCAGTTAATAGTTTGCGCAACGTTGTTGCCATTGCTACAG
GCATCGTGGTGTCACGCTCGTCGTTTGGTATGGCTTCATTCAGCTCCGGTTCCCAACGATCAAGGCGAGT
TACATGATCCCCCATGTTGTGCAAAAAAGCGGTTAGCTCCTTCGGTCCTCCGATCGTTGTCAGAAGTAAG
TTGGCCGCAGTGTTATCACTCATGGTTATGGCAGCACTGCATAATTCTCTTACTGTCATGCCATCCGTAA
GATGCTTTTCTGTGACTGGTGAGTACTCAACCAAGTCATTCTGAGAATAGTGTATGCGGCGACCGAGTTG
CTCTTGCCCGGCGTCAATACGGGATAATACCGCGCCACATAGCAGAACTTTAAAAGTGCTCATCATTGGA
AAACGTTCTTCGGGGCGAAAACTCTCAAGGATCTTACCGCTGTTGAGATCCAGTTCGATGTAACCCACTC
GTGCACCCAACTGATCTTCAGCATCTTTTACTTTCACCAGCGTTTCTGGGTGAGCAAAAACAGGAAGGCA
AAATGCCGCAAAAAAGGGAATAAGGGCGACACGGAAATGTTGAATACTCATACTCTTCCTTTTTCAATCA
TGATTGAAGCATTTATCAGGGTTATTGTCTCATGAGCGGATACATATTTGAATGTATTTAGAAAAATAAA
CAAATAGGTCATGACCAAAATCCCTTAACGTGAGTTTTCGTTCCACTGAGCGTCAGACCCCGTAGAAAAG
ATCAAAGGATCTTCTTGAGATCCTTTTTTTCTGCGCGTAATCTGCTGCTTGCAAACAAAAAAACCACCGC
TACCAGCGGTGGTTTGTTTGCCGGATCAAGAGCTACCAACTCTTTTTCCGAAGGTAACTGGCTTCAGCAG
AGCGCAGATACCAAATACTGTCCTTCTAGTGTAGCCGTAGTTAGGCCACCACTTCAAGAACTCTGTAGCA
CCGCCTACATACCTCGCTCTGCTAATCCTGTTACCAGTGGCTGCTGCCAGTGGCGATAAGTCGTGTCTTA
CCGGGTTGGACTCAAGACGATAGTTACCGGATAAGGCGCAGCGGTCGGGCTGAACGGGGGGTTCGTGCAC
ACAGCCCAGCTTGGAGCGAACGACCTACACCGAACTGAGATACCTACAGCGTGAGCTATGAGAAAGCGCC
ACGCTTCCCGAAGGGAGAAAGGCGGACAGGTATCCGGTAAGCGGCAGGGTCGGAACAGGAGAGCGCACGA
GGGAGCTTCCAGGGGGAAACGCCTGGTATCTTTATAGTCCTGTCGGGTTTCGCCACCTCTGACTTGAGCG
TCGATTTTTGTGATGCTCGTCAGGGGGGCGGAGCCTATGGAAAAACGCCAGCAACGCGGCCTTTTTACGG
TTCCTGGCCTTTTGCTGGCCTTTTGCTCACATGTTCTTTCCTGCGTTATCCCCTGATTCTGTGGATAACC
GTATTACCGCCTTTGAGTGAGCTGATACCGCTCGCCGCAGCCGAACGACCGAGCGCAGCGAGTCAGTGAG
CGAGGAAGCGGAAGAGCGCCTGATGCGGTATTTTCTCCTTACGCATCTGTGCGGTATTTCACACCGCAAT
GGTGCACTCTCAGTACAATCTGCTCTGATGCCGCATAGTTAAGCCAGTATACACTCCGCTATCGCTACGT
GACTGGGTCATGGCTGCGCCCCGACACCCGCCAACACCCGCTGACGCGCCCTGACGGGCTTGTCTGCTCC
CGGCATCCGCTTACAGACAAGCTGTGACCGTCTCCGGGAGCTGCATGTGTCAGAGGTTTTCACCGTCATC
ACCGAAACGCGCGAGGCAGCTGCGGTAAAGCTCATCAGCGTGGTCGTGAAGCGATTCACAGATGTCTGCC
TGTTCATCCGCGTCCAGCTCGTTGAGTTTCTCCAGAAGCGTTAATGTCTGGCTTCTGATAAAGCGGGCCA
TGTTAAGGGCGGTTTTTTCCTGTTTGGTCACTGATGCCTCCGTGTAAGGGGGATTTCTGTTCATGGGGGT
AATGATACCGATGAAACGAGAGAGGATGCTCACGATACGGGTTACTGATGATGAACATGCCCGGTTACTG
GAACGTTGTGAGGGTAAACAACTGGCGGTATGGATGCGGCGGGACCAGAGAAAAATCACTCAGGGTCAAT
GCCAGCGCTTCGTTAATACAGATGTAGGTGTTCCACAGGGTAGCCAGCAGCATCCTGCGATGCAGATCCG
GAACATAATGGTGCAGGGCGCTGACTTCCGCGTTTCCAGACTTTACGAAACACGGAAACCGAAGACCATT
CATGTTGTTGCTCAGGTCGCAGACGTTTTGCAGCAGCAGTCGCTTCACGTTCGCTCGCGTATCGGTGATT
CATTCTGCTAACCAGTAAGGCAACCCCGCCAGCCTAGCCGGGTCCTCAACGACAGGAGCACGATCATGCT
AGTCATGCCCCGCGCCCACCGGAAGGAGCTGACTGGGTTGAAGGCTCTCAAGGGCATCGGTCGAGATCCC
GGTGCCTAATGAGTGAGCTAACTTACATTAATTGCGTTGCGCTCACTGCCCGCTTTCCAGTCGGGAAACC
TGTCGTGCCAGCTGCATTAATGAATCGGCCAACGCGCGGGGAGAGGCGGTTTGCGTATTGGGCGCCAGGG
TGGTTTTTCTTTTCACCAGTGAGACGGGCAACAGCTGATTGCCCTTCACCGCCTGGCCCTGAGAGAGTTG
CAGCAAGCGGTCCACGCTGGTTTGCCCCAGCAGGCGAAAATCCTGTTTGATGGTGGTTAACGGCGGGATA
TAACATGAGCTGTCTTCGGTATCGTCGTATCCCACTACCGAGATGTCCGCACCAACGCGCAGCCCGGACT
CGGTAATGGCGCGCATTGCGCCCAGCGCCATCTGATCGTTGGCAACCAGCATCGCAGTGGGAACGATGCC
CTCATTCAGCATTTGCATGGTTTGTTGAAAACCGGACATGGCACTCCAGTCGCCTTCCCGTTCCGCTATC
GGCTGAATTTGATTGCGAGTGAGATATTTATGCCAGCCAGCCAGACGCAGACGCGCCGAGACAGAACTTA
ATGGGCCCGCTAACAGCGCGATTTGCTGGTGACCCAATGCGACCAGATGCTCCACGCCCAGTCGCGTACC
GTCTTCATGGGAGAAAATAATACTGTTGATGGGTGTCTGGTCAGAGACATCAAGAAATAACGCCGGAACA
TTAGTGCAGGCAGCTTCCACAGCAATGGCATCCTGGTCATCCAGCGGATAGTTAATGATCAGCCCACTGA
CGCGTTGCGCGAGAAGATTGTGCACCGCCGCTTTACAGGCTTCGACGCCGCTTCGTTCTACCATCGACAC
CACCACGCTGGCACCCAGTTGATCGGCGCGAGATTTAATCGCCGCGACAATTTGCGACGGCGCGTGCAGG
GCCAGACTGGAGGTGGCAACGCCAATCAGCAACGACTGTTTGCCCGCCAGTTGTTGTGCCACGCGGTTGG
GAATGTAATTCAGCTCCGCCATCGCCGCTTCCACTTTTTCCCGCGTTTTCGCAGAAACGTGGCTGGCCTG
GTTCACCACGCGGGAAACGGTCTGATAAGAGACACCGGCATACTCTGCGACATCGTATAACGTTACTGGT
TTCACATTCACCACCCTGAATTGACTCTCTTCCGGGCGCTATCATGCCATACCGCGAAAGGTTTTGCGCC
ATTCGATGGTGTCCGGGATCTCGACGCTCTCCCTTATGCGACTCCTGCATTAGGAAGCAGCCCAGTAGTA
GGTTGAGGCCGTTGAGCACCGCCGCCGCAAGGAATGGTGCATGCAAGGAGATGGCGCCCAACAGTCCCCC
GGCCACGGGGCCTGCCACCATACCCACGCCGAAACAAGCGCTCATGAGCCCGAAGTGGCGAGCCCGATCT
TCCCCATCGGTGATGTCGGCGATATAGGCGCCAGCAACCGCACCTGTGGCGCCGGTGATGCCGGCCACGA
TGCGTCCGGCGTAGAGGATCGAGATCGATCTCGATCCCGCGAAATTAATACGACTCACTATA
